>Addgene plasmid #136330 | pLENTI_Hu_ECT2(WT) | addgene full sequence | sequence record 270409 | Addgene NGS Result
GTTCTTTCCTGCGTTATCCCCTGATTCTGTGGATAACCGTATTACCGCCTTTGAGTGAGCTGATACCGCT
CGCCGCAGCCGAACGACCGAGCGCAGCGAGTCAGTGAGCGAGGAAGCGGAAGAGCGCCCAATACGCAAAC
CGCCTCTCCCCGCGCGTTGGCCGATTCATTAATGCAGCTGGCACGACAGGTTTCCCGACTGGAAAGCGGG
CAGTGAGCGCAACGCAATTAATGTGAGTTAGCTCACTCATTAGGCACCCCAGGCTTTACACTTTATGCTT
CCGGCTCGTATGTTGTGTGGAATTGTGAGCGGATAACAATTTCACACAGGAAACAGCTATGACCATGATT
ACGCCAAGCGCGCAATTAACCCTCACTAAAGGGAACAAAAGCTGGAGCTGCAAGCTTAATGTAGTCTTAT
GCAATACTCTTGTAGTCTTGCAACATGGTAACGATGAGTTAGCAACATGCCTTACAAGGAGAGAAAAAGC
ACCGTGCATGCCGATTGGTGGAAGTAAGGTGGTACGATCGTGCCTTATTAGGAAGGCAACAGACGGGTCT
GACATGGATTGGACGAACCACTGAATTGCCGCATTGCAGAGATATTGTATTTAAGTGCCTAGCTCGATAC
ATAAACGGGTCTCTCTGGTTAGACCAGATCTGAGCCTGGGAGCTCTCTGGCTAACTAGGGAACCCACTGC
TTAAGCCTCAATAAAGCTTGCCTTGAGTGCTTCAAGTAGTGTGTGCCCGTCTGTTGTGTGACTCTGGTAA
CTAGAGATCCCTCAGACCCTTTTAGTCAGTGTGGAAAATCTCTAGCAGTGGCGCCCGAACAGGGACTTGA
AAGCGAAAGGGAAACCAGAGGAGCTCTCTCGACGCAGGACTCGGCTTGCTGAAGCGCGCACGGCAAGAGG
CGAGGGGCGGCGACTGGTGAGTACGCCAAAAATTTTGACTAGCGGAGGCTAGAAGGAGAGAGATGGGTGC
GAGAGCGTCAGTATTAAGCGGGGGAGAATTAGATCGCGATGGGAAAAAATTCGGTTAAGGCCAGGGGGAA
AGAAAAAATATAAATTAAAACATATAGTATGGGCAAGCAGGGAGCTAGAACGATTCGCAGTTAATCCTGG
CCTGTTAGAAACATCAGAAGGCTGTAGACAAATACTGGGACAGCTACAACCATCCCTTCAGACAGGATCA
GAAGAACTTAGATCATTATATAATACAGTAGCAACCCTCTATTGTGTGCATCAAAGGATAGAGATAAAAG
ACACCAAGGAAGCTTTAGACAAGATAGAGGAAGAGCAAAACAAAAGTAAGACCACCGCACAGCAAGCGGC
CGCTGATCTTCAGACCTGGAGGAGGAGATATGAGGGACAATTGGAGAAGTGAATTATATAAATATAAAGT
AGTAAAAATTGAACCATTAGGAGTAGCACCCACCAAGGCAAAGAGAAGAGTGGTGCAGAGAGAAAAAAGA
GCAGTGGGAATAGGAGCTTTGTTCCTTGGGTTCTTGGGAGCAGCAGGAAGCACTATGGGCGCAGCGTCAA
TGACGCTGACGGTACAGGCCAGACAATTATTGTCTGGTATAGTGCAGCAGCAGAACAATTTGCTGAGGGC
TATTGAGGCGCAACAGCATCTGTTGCAACTCACAGTCTGGGGCATCAAGCAGCTCCAGGCAAGAATCCTG
GCTGTGGAAAGATACCTAAAGGATCAACAGCTCCTGGGGATTTGGGGTTGCTCTGGAAAACTCATTTGCA
CCACTGCTGTGCCTTGGAATGCTAGTTGGAGTAATAAATCTCTGGAACAGATTTGGAATCACACGACCTG
GATGGAGTGGGACAGAGAAATTAACAATTACACAAGCTTAATACACTCCTTAATTGAAGAATCGCAAAAC
CAGCAAGAAAAGAATGAACAAGAATTATTGGAATTAGATAAATGGGCAAGTTTGTGGAATTGGTTTAACA
TAACAAATTGGCTGTGGTATATAAAATTATTCATAATGATAGTAGGAGGCTTGGTAGGTTTAAGAATAGT
TTTTGCTGTACTTTCTATAGTGAATAGAGTTAGGCAGGGATATTCACCATTATCGTTTCAGACCCACCTC
CCAACCCCGAGGGGACCCGACAGGCCCGAAGGAATAGAAGAAGAAGGTGGAGAGAGAGACAGAGACAGAT
CCATTCGATTAGTGAACGGATCTCGACGGTATCGGTTAACTTTTAAAAGAAAAGGGGGGATTGGGGGGTA
CAGTGCAGGGGAAAGAATAGTAGACATAATAGCAACAGACATACAAACTAAAGAATTACAAAAACAAATT
ACAAAATTCAAAATTTTATCGATAAGCTTGGGAGTTCCGCGTTACATAACTTACGGTAAATGGCCCGCCT
GGCTGACCGCCCAACGACCCCCGCCCATTGACGTCAATAATGACGTATGTTCCCATAGTAACGCCAATAG
GGACTTTCCATTGACGTCAATGGGTGGAGTATTTACGGTAAACTGCCCACTTGGCAGTACATCAAGTGTA
TCATATGCCAAGTACGCCCCCTATTGACGTCAATGACGGTAAATGGCCCGCCTGGCATTATGCCCAGTAC
ATGACCTTATGGGACTTTCCTACTTGGCAGTACATCTACGTATTAGTCATCGCTATTACCATGGTGATGC
GGTTTTGGCAGTACATCAATGGGCGTGGATAGCGGTTTGACTCACGGGGATTTCCAAGTCTCCACCCCAT
TGACGTCAATGGGAGTTTGTTTTGGCACCAAAATCAACGGGACTTTCCAAAATGTCGTAACAACTCCGCC
CCATTGACGCAAATGGGCGGTAGGCGTGTACGGTGGGAGGTCTATATAAGCAGAGCTCGTTTAGTGAACC
GTCAGATCGCCTGGAGACGCCATCCACGCTGTTTTGACCTCCATAGAAGACACCGACTCTAGTCCAGTGT
GGTGGAATTCTGCAGATATCAACAAGTTTGTACAAAAAAGCAGGCTCCGCGGCCGCCCCCTTCACCATGG
CTGAAAATAGTGTATTAACATCCACTACTGGGAGGACTAGCTTGGCAGACTCTTCCATTTTTGATTCTAA
AGTTACTGAGATTTCCAAGGAAAACTTACTTATTGGATCTACTTCATATGTAGAAGAGATGCCTCAGATT
GAAACAAGAGTGATATTGGTTCAAGAAGCTGGAAAACAAGAAGAACTTATAAAAGCCTTAAAGGACATTA
AAGTGGGCTTTGTAAAGATGGAGTCAGTGGAAGAATTTGAAGGTTTGGATTCTCCGGAATTTGAAAATGT
ATTTGTAGTCACGGACTTTCAGGATTCTGTCTTTAATGACCTCTACAAGGCTGATTGTAGAGTTATTGGA
CCACCCGTGGTGCTGAATTGTTCACAAAAAGGAGAGCCTTTGCCATTTTCATGTCGCCCGTTGTATTGTA
CAAGTATGATGAATCTAGTACTATGCTTTACTGGATTTAGGAAAAAAGAAGAACTAGTCAGGTTGGTGAC
ATTGGTCCATCACATGGGTGGAGTTATTCGAAAAGACTTTAATTCAAAAGTTACACATTTGGTGGCAAAT
TGTACACAAGGAGAAAAATTCAGGGTTGCTGTGAGTCTAGGTACTCCAATTATGAAGCCAGAATGGATTT
ATAAAGCTTGGGAAAGGCGGAATGAACAGGATTTCTATGCAGCAGTTGATGACTTTAGAAATGAATTTAA
AGTTCCTCCATTTCAAGATTGTATTTTAAGTTTCCTGGGATTTTCAGATGAAGAGAAAACCAATATGGAA
GAAATGACTGAAATGCAAGGAGGTAAATATTTACCGCTTGGAGATGAAAGATGCACTCACCTTGTAGTTG
AAGAGAATATAGTAAAAGATCTTCCCTTTGAACCTTCAAAGAAACTTTATGTTGTCAAGCAAGAGTGGTT
CTGGGGAAGCATTCAAATGGATGCCCGAGCTGGAGAAACTATGTATTTATATGAAAAGGCAAATACTCCT
GAGCTCAAGAAATCAGTGTCAATGCTTTCTCTAAATACCCCTAACAGCAATCGCAAACGACGTCGTTTAA
AAGAAACACTTGCTCAGCTTTCAAGAGAGACAGACGTGTCACCATTTCCACCCCGTAAGCGCCCATCAGC
TGAGCATTCCCTTTCCATAGGGTCACTCCTAGATATCTCCAACACACCAGAGTCTAGCATTAACTATGGA
GACACCCCAAAGTCTTGTACTAAGTCTTCTAAAAGCTCCACTCCAGTTCCTTCAAAGCAGTCAGCAAGGT
GGCAAGTTGCAAAAGAGCTTTATCAAACTGAAAGTAATTATGTTAATATATTGGCAACAATTATTCAGTT
ATTTCAAGTACCATTGGAAGAGGAAGGACAACGTGGTGGACCTATCCTTGCACCAGAGGAGATTAAGACT
ATTTTTGGTAGCATCCCAGATATCTTTGATGTACACACTAAGATAAAGGATGATCTTGAAGACCTTATAG
TTAATTGGGATGAGAGCAAAAGCATTGGTGACATTTTTCTGAAATATTCAAAAGATTTGGTAAAAACCTA
CCCTCCCTTTGTAAACTTCTTTGAAATGAGCAAGGAAACAATTATTAAATGTGAAAAACAGAAACCAAGA
TTTCATGCTTTTCTCAAGATAAACCAAGCAAAACCAGAATGTGGACGGCAGAGCCTTGTTGAACTTCTTA
TCCGACCAGTACAGAGGTTACCCAGTGTTGCATTACTTTTAAATGATCTTAAGAAGCATACAGCTGATGA
AAATCCAGACAAAAGCACTTTAGAAAAAGCTATTGGATCACTGAAGGAAGTAATGACGCATATTAATGAG
GATAAGAGAAAAACAGAAGCTCAAAAGCAAATTTTTGATGTTGTTTATGAAGTAGATGGATGCCCAGCTA
ATCTTTTATCTTCTCACCGAAGCTTAGTACAGCGGGTTGAAACAATTTCTCTAGGTGAGCACCCCTGTGA
CAGAGGAGAACAAGTAACTCTCTTCCTCTTCAATGATTGCCTAGAGATAGCAAGAAAACGGCACAAGGTT
ATTGGCACTTTTAGGAGTCCTCATGGCCAAACCCGACCCCCAGCTTCTCTTAAGCATATTCACCTAATGC
CTCTTTCTCAGATTAAGAAGGTATTGGACATAAGAGAGACAGAAGATTGCCATAATGCTTTTGCCTTGCT
TGTGAGGCCACCAACAGAGCAGGCAAATGTGCTACTCAGTTTCCAGATGACATCAGATGAACTTCCAAAA
GAAAACTGGCTAAAGATGCTGTGTCGACATGTAGCTAACACCATTTGTAAAGCAGATGCTGAGAATCTTA
TTTATACTGCTGATCCAGAATCCTTTGAAGTAAATACAAAAGATATGGACAGTACATTGAGTAGAGCATC
AAGAGCAATAAAAAAGACTTCAAAAAAGGTTACAAGAGCATTCTCTTTCTCCAAAACTCCAAAAAGAGCT
CTTCGAAGGGCTCTTATGACATCCCACGGCTCAGTGGAGGGAAGAAGTCCTTCCAGCAATGATAAGCATG
TAATGAGTCGTCTTTCTAGCACATCATCATTAGCAGGTATCCCTTCTCCCTCCCTTGTCAGCCTTCCTTC
CTTCTTTGAAAGGAGAAGTCATACGTTAAGTAGATCTACAACTCATTTGATAAAGGGTGGGCGCGCCGAC
CCAGCTTTCTTGTACAAAGTGGTTGATATCCAGCACAGTGGCGGCCGCTCGACAATCAACCTCTGGATTA
CAAAATTTGTGAAAGATTGACTGGTATTCTTAACTATGTTGCTCCTTTTACGCTATGTGGATACGCTGCT
TTAATGCCTTTGTATCATGCTATTGCTTCCCGTATGGCTTTCATTTTCTCCTCCTTGTATAAATCCTGGT
TGCTGTCTCTTTATGAGGAGTTGTGGCCCGTTGTCAGGCAACGTGGCGTGGTGTGCACTGTGTTTGCTGA
CGCAACCCCCACTGGTTGGGGCATTGCCACCACCTGTCAGCTCCTTTCCGGGACTTTCGCTTTCCCCCTC
CCTATTGCCACGGCGGAACTCATCGCCGCCTGCCTTGCCCGCTGCTGGACAGGGGCTCGGCTGTTGGGCA
CTGACAATTCCGTGGTGTTGTCGGGGAAGCTGACGTCCTTTCCATGGCTGCTCGCCTGTGTTGCCACCTG
GATTCTGCGCGGGACGTCCTTCTGCTACGTCCCTTCGGCCCTCAATCCAGCGGACCTTCCTTCCCGCGGC
CTGCTGCCGGCTCTGCGGCCTCTTCCGCGTCTTCGCCTTCGCCCTCAGACGAGTCGGATCTCCCTTTGGG
CCGCCTCCCCGCCTGGAATTCTACCGGGTAGGGGAGGCGCTTTTCCCAAGGCAGTCTGGAGCATGCGCTT
TAGCAGCCCCGCTGGGCACTTGGCGCTACACAAGTGGCCTCTGGCCTCGCACACATTCCACATCCACCGG
TAGGCGCCAACCGGCTCCGTTCTTTGGTGGCCCCTTCGCGCCACCTTCTACTCCTCCCCTAGTCAGGAAG
TTCCCCCCCGCCCCGCAGCTCGCGTCGTGCAGGACGTGACAAATGGAAGTAGCACGTCTCACTAGTCTCG
TGCAGATGGACAGCACCGCTGAGCAATGGAAGCGGGTAGGCCTTTGGGGCAGCGGCCAATAGCAGCTTTG
CTCCTTCGCTTTCTGGGCTCAGAGGCTGGGAAGGGGTGGGTCCGGGGGCGGGCTCAGGGGCGGGCTCAGG
GGCGGGGCGGGCGCCCGAAGGTCCTCCGGAGGCCCGGCATTCTGCACGCTTCAAAAGCGCACGTCTGCCG
CGCTGTTCTCCTCTTCCTCATCTCCGGGCCTTTCGACCTGCAGCCCAAGCTTACCATGACCGAGTACAAG
CCCACGGTGCGCCTCGCCACCCGCGACGACGTCCCCAGGGCCGTACGCACCCTCGCCGCCGCGTTCGCCG
ACTACCCCGCCACGCGCCACACCGTCGATCCGGACCGCCACATCGAGCGGGTCACCGAGCTGCAAGAACT
CTTCCTCACGCGCGTCGGGCTCGACATCGGCAAGGTGTGGGTCGCGGACGACGGCGCCGCGGTGGCGGTC
TGGACCACGCCGGAGAGCGTCGAAGCGGGGGCGGTGTTCGCCGAGATCGGCCCGCGCATGGCCGAGTTGA
GCGGTTCCCGGCTGGCCGCGCAGCAACAGATGGAAGGCCTCCTGGCGCCGCACCGGCCCAAGGAGCCCGC
GTGGTTCCTGGCCACCGTCGGCGTCTCGCCCGACCACCAGGGCAAGGGTCTGGGCAGCGCCGTCGTGCTC
CCCGGAGTGGAGGCGGCCGAGCGCGCCGGGGTGCCCGCCTTCCTGGAGACCTCCGCGCCCCGCAACCTCC
CCTTCTACGAGCGGCTCGGCTTCACCGTCACCGCCGACGTCGAGGTGCCCGAAGGACCGCGCACCTGGTG
CATGACCCGCAAGCCCGGTGCCTGACGCCCGCCCCACGACCCGCAGCGCCCGACCGAAAGGAGCGCACGA
CCCCATGCATCTCGAGGGCCCGGTACCTTTAAGACCAATGACTTACAAGGCAGCTGTAGATCTTAGCCAC
TTTTTAAAAGAAAAGGGGGGACTGGAAGGGCTAGCTCACTCCCAACGAAGACAAGATCTGCTTTTTGCTT
GTACTGGGTCTCTCTGGTTAGACCAGATCTGAGCCTGGGAGCTCTCTGGCTAACTAGGGAACCCACTGCT
TAAGCCTCAATAAAGCTTGCCTTGAGTGCTTCAAGTAGTGTGTGCCCGTCTGTTGTGTGACTCTGGTAAC
TAGAGATCCCTCAGACCCTTTTAGTCAGTGTGGAAAATCTCTAGCAGTAGTAGTTCATGTCATCTTATTA
TTCAGTATTTATAACTTGCAAAGAAATGAATATCAGAGAGTGAGAGGAACTTGTTTATTGCAGCTTATAA
TGGTTACAAATAAAGCAATAGCATCACAAATTTCACAAATAAAGCATTTTTTTCACTGCATTCTAGTTGT
GGTTTGTCCAAACTCATCAATGTATCTTATCATGTCTGGCTCTAGCTATCCCGCCCCTAACTCCGCCCAT
CCCGCCCCTAACTCCGCCCAGTTCCGCCCATTCTCCGCCCCATGGCTGACTAATTTTTTTTATTTATGCA
GAGGCCGAGGCCGCCTCGGCCTCTGAGCTATTCCAGAAGTAGTGAGGAGGCTTTTTTGGAGGCCTAGGGA
CGTACCCAATTCGCCCTATAGTGAGTCGTATTACGCGCGCTCACTGGCCGTCGTTTTACAACGTCGTGAC
TGGGAAAACCCTGGCGTTACCCAACTTAATCGCCTTGCAGCACATCCCCCTTTCGCCAGCTGGCGTAATA
GCGAAGAGGCCCGCACCGATCGCCCTTCCCAACAGTTGCGCAGCCTGAATGGCGAATGGG
[124 nt withheld, positions 8391-8514]
C
[91 nt withheld, positions 8516-8606]
A
[49 nt withheld, positions 8608-8656]
CCTTTGACGTTGGAGTCCACGTTCTTT
[37 nt withheld, positions 8684-8720]
ACCCTATCTCGGTCTATTCTTTTGATTTATAAGGGATTTTGCCGATTTCGGCCTATTGGTTAAAAAATGA
GCTGATTTAACAAAAATTTAACGCGAATTTTAACAAAATATTAACGCTTACAATTTAGGTGGCACTTTTC
GGGGAAATGTGCGCGGAACCCCTATTTGTTTATTTTTCTAAATACATTCAAATATGTATCCGCTCATGAG
ACAATAACCCTGATAAATGCTTCAATAATATTGAAAAAGGAAGAGTATGAGTATTCAACATTTCCGTGTC
GCCCTTATTCCCTTTTTTGCGGCATTTTGCCTTCCTGTTTTTGCTCACCCAGAAACGCTGGTGAAAGTAA
AAGATGCTGAAGATCAGTTGGGTGCACGAGTGGGTTACATCGAACTGGATCTCAACAGCGGTAAGATCCT
TGAGAGTTTTCGCCCCGAAGAACGTTTTCCAATGATGAGCACTTTTAAAGTTCTGCTATGTGGCGCGGTA
TTATCCCGTATTGACGCCGGGCAAGAGCAACTCGGTCGCCGCATACACTATTCTCAGAATGACTTGGTTG
AGTACTCACCAGTCACAGAAAAGCATCTTACGGATGGCATGACAGTAAGAGAATTATGCAGTGCTGCCAT
AACCATGAGTGATAACACTGCGGCCAACTTACTTCTGACAACGATCGGAGGACCGAAGGAGCTAACCGCT
TTTTTGCACAACATGGGGGATCATGTAACTCGCCTTGATCGTTGGGAACCGGAGCTGAATGAAGCCATAC
CAAACGACGAGCGTGACACCACGATGCCTGTAGCAATGGCAACAACGTTGCGCAAACTATTAACTGGCGA
ACTACTTACTCTAGCTTCCCGGCAACAATTAATAGACTGGATGGAGGCGGATAAAGTTGCAGGACCACTT
CTGCGCTCGGCCCTTCCGGCTGGCTGGTTTATTGCTGATAAATCTGGAGCCGGTGAGCGTGGGTCTCGCG
GTATCATTGCAGCACTGGGGCCAGATGGTAAGCCCTCCCGTATCGTAGTTATCTACACGACGGGGAGTCA
GGCAACTATGGATGAACGAAATAGACAGATCGCTGAGATAGGTGCCTCACTGATTAAGCATTGGTAACTG
TCAGACCAAGTTTACTCATATATACTTTAGATTGATTTAAAACTTCATTTTTAATTTAAAAGGATCTAGG
TGAAGATCCTTTTTGATAATCTCATGACCAAAATCCCTTAACGTGAGTTTTCGTTCCACTGAGCGTCAGA
CCCCGTAGAAAAGATCAAAGGATCTTCTTGAGATCCTTTTTTTCTGCGCGTAATCTGCTGCTTGCAAACA
AAAAAACCACCGCTACCAGCGGTGGTTTGTTTGCCGGATCAAGAGCTACCAACTCTTTTTCCGAAGGTAA
CTGGCTTCAGCAGAGCGCAGATACCAAATACTGTTCTTCTAGTGTAGCCGTAGTTAGGCCACCACTTCAA
GAACTCTGTAGCACCGCCTACATACCTCGCTCTGCTAATCCTGTTACCAGTGGCTGCTGCCAGTGGCGAT
AAGTCGTGTCTTACCGGGTTGGACTCAAGACGATAGTTACCGGATAAGGCGCAGCGGTCGGGCTGAACGG
GGGGTTCGTGCACACAGCCCAGCTTGGAGCGAACGACCTACACCGAACTGAGATACCTACAGCGTGAGCT
ATGAGAAAGCGCCACGCTTCCCGAAGGGAGAAAGGCGGACAGGTATCCGGTAAGCGGCAGGGTCGGAACA
GGAGAGCGCACGAGGGAGCTTCCAGGGGGAAACGCCTGGTATCTTTATAGTCCTGTCGGGTTTCGCCACC
TCTGACTTGAGCGTCGATTTTTGTGATGCTCGTCAGGGGGGCGGAGCCTATGGAAAAACGCCAGCAACGC
GGCCTTTTTACGGTTCCTGGCCTTTTGCTGGCCTTTTGCTCACAT
Features (pLannotate 1.2.2; 31 found; start..end, strand, type, name):
      1..122     +  rep_origin     RSF ori (fragment): Plasmids containing the RSF 1030 origin of replication can be propagated in E. coli cells that contain additional plasmids with compatible origins.
    124..216     +  CDS            lacI (fragment): lac repressor; lacI; The lac repressor binds to the lac operator to inhibit transcription in E. coli. This inhibition can be relieved by adding lactose or isopropyl-β-D-thiogalactopyranoside (IPTG).
    229..250     +  protein_bind   CAP binding site: CAP binding activates transcription in the presence of cAMP. E. coli catabolite activator protein
    265..295     +  promoter       lac promoter: promoter for the E. coli lac operon
    299..321     +  protein_bind   lac operator (fragment): The lac repressor binds to the lac operator to inhibit transcription in E. coli. This inhibition can be relieved by adding lactose or isopropyl-β-D-thiogalactopyranoside (IPTG). lac repressor encoded by lacI
    364..382     +  promoter       T3 promoter: promoter for bacteriophage T3 RNA polymerase
    410..636     +  promoter       RSV promoter: Rous sarcoma virus enhancer/promoter
    637..817     +  LTR            5' LTR (truncated): truncated 5' long terminal repeat (LTR) from HIV-1
    864..989     +  misc_feature   HIV-1 Ψ: packaging signal of human immunodeficiency virus type 1
    973..1336    +  CDS            HIV-1 gag (fragment): gag protein from human immunodeficiency virus 1; gag
   1482..1715    +  misc_feature   RRE: The Rev response element (RRE) of HIV-1 allows for Rev-dependent mRNA export from the nucleus to the cytoplasm.
   2092..2192    +  CDS            Rev (fragment): human immunodeficiency virus 1 (HIV-1) Rev protein; rev; enhances nuclear export of unspliced and incompletely spliced viral mRNAs
   2211..2327    +  misc_feature   cPPT/CTS: central polypurine tract and central termination sequence of HIV-1
   2350..2653    +  enhancer       CMV enhancer: human cytomegalovirus immediate early enhancer
   2654..2857    +  promoter       CMV promoter: human cytomegalovirus (CMV) immediate early promoter
   2962..2986    +  protein_bind   attB1: mutant version of attB; recombination site for the Gateway® BP reaction BP Clonase™
   3007..5652    +  CDS            ECT2: ECT2_HUMAN - Experimental evidence at protein level: Swiss-Prot protein existence level 1. Guanine nucleotide exchange factor (GEF) that catalyzes the exchange of GDP for GTP. Promotes guanine nucleotide exchange on the Rho family members of small GTPases, like RHOA, RHOC, RAC1 and CDC42. Required for signal transduction pathways involved in the regulation of cytokinesis. Component of the centralspindlin complex that serves as a microtubule-dependent and Rho-mediated signaling required for the myosin contractile ring formation during the cell cycle cytokinesis. Regulates the translocation of R
   5669..5693    -  protein_bind   attB2: mutant version of attB; recombination site for the Gateway® BP reaction BP Clonase™
   5724..6312    +  misc_feature   WPRE: woodchuck hepatitis virus posttranscriptional regulatory element
   6326..6825    +  promoter       PGK promoter: mouse phosphoglycerate kinase 1 promoter
   6846..7445    +  CDS            PuroR: puromycin N-acetyltransferase; pac from Streptomyces alboniger; confers resistance to puromycin
   7513..7650    +  CDS            nef (fragment): NEF_HV1LA - Experimental evidence at protein level: Swiss-Prot protein existence level 1. Extracellular Nef protein targets CD4(+) T-lymphocytes for apoptosis by interacting with CXCR4 surface receptors. From Human immunodeficiency virus type 1 group M subtype B (isolate Lai) (HIV-1).
   7636..7816    +  LTR            5' LTR (truncated): truncated 5' long terminal repeat (LTR) from HIV-1
   7888..8009    +  polyA_signal   SV40 poly(A) signal: SV40 polyadenylation signal
   8049..8184    +  rep_origin     SV40 ori: SV40 origin of replication
   8205..8223    -  promoter       T7 promoter: promoter for bacteriophage T7 RNA polymerase
   8231..8386    +  CDS            lacZα (fragment): LacZα fragment of β-galactosidase; lacZ fragment
   8391..8819    +  rep_origin     f1 ori (sequence partly withheld): f1 bacteriophage origin of replication; arrow indicates direction of (+) strand synthesis
   8872..8976    +  promoter       AmpR promoter: bla
   8977..9837    +  CDS            AmpR: β-lactamase; bla; confers resistance to ampicillin, carbenicillin, and related antibiotics
  10008..10596   +  rep_origin     ori: high-copy-number ColE1/pMB1/pBR322/pUC origin of replication
