[The description below was written by a language model from this plasmid's Addgene catalogue record and pLannotate feature annotations shown in this document.]
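Description:
pLENTI_Hu_ECT2(WT) is a lentiviral mammalian expression plasmid of about 10.7 kb, built by Gateway recombination into the pLENTI_CMV_Puro_DEST destination backbone to deliver wild-type human ECT2. It is maintained in E. coli through a high-copy ColE1/pUC-type origin and an ampicillin resistance gene (β-lactamase). The backbone also carries an f1 origin, an SV40 origin and residual lac/lacZα, T3 and T7 promoter elements. The short RSF ori and lacI fragments at the start of the annotation are probably partial matches to backbone sequence, not functional parts.

The viral portion has a third-generation-style layout. An RSV promoter drives a truncated HIV-1 5' LTR, which is followed by the Ψ packaging signal with a partial gag region, the Rev response element for Rev-dependent nuclear export of the genomic RNA, and the cPPT/CTS. A second truncated LTR and an SV40 polyadenylation signal close the transfer cassette.

Within it, the CMV immediate-early enhancer and promoter drive the ECT2 coding sequence, which is flanked by the attB1 and attB2 sites left by the Gateway reaction. No epitope tag or fluorescent reporter is annotated. A WPRE downstream of the insert enhances transcript expression, and a separate mouse PGK promoter drives puromycin N-acetyltransferase, so transduced cells can be selected with puromycin.

ECT2 is a guanine nucleotide exchange factor for Rho-family GTPases such as RHOA, RAC1 and CDC42, with a key role in contractile ring formation during cytokinesis. The construct is intended for stable expression of the wild-type protein in mammalian cells after packaging into lentiviral particles. The "WT" label implies use as a reference alongside mutant versions, but the record does not describe any.
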