Addgene plasmid #136330: pLENTI_Hu_ECT2(WT)
Purpose: Lentiviral expression of human ECT2 WT
Depositing lab: Guillermo de Cárcer & Marcos Malumbres. Depositing organization: Centro Nacional de Investigaciones Oncologicas (CNIO). Publication: Plk1 regulates contraction of postmitotic smooth muscle cells and is required for vascular homeostasis. de Carcer G, Wachowicz P, Martinez-Martinez S, Oller J, Mendez-Barbero N, Escobar B, Gonzalez-Loyola A, Takaki T, El Bakkali A, Camara JA, Jimenez-Borreguero LJ, Bustelo XR, Canamero M, Mulero F, de Los Angeles Sevilla M, Montero MJ, Redondo JM, Malumbres M. Nat Med. 2017 Aug;23(8):964-974. doi: 10.1038/nm.4364. Epub 2017 Jul 10. PubMed 28692064.
Backbone
  Vector backbone: pLENTI_CMV_Puro_DEST
  Vector type: Mammalian Expression, Lentiviral
  Selectable markers: Puromycin
Growth in bacteria
  Bacterial resistance: Ampicillin, 100 μg/mL
  Growth temperature: 37°C
  Growth strain: NEB Stable
  Copy number: Unknown
Gene/Insert
  Gene/Insert name: ECT2
  Species: H. sapiens (human)
  Entrez Gene: ECT2 (a.k.a. ARHGEF31)
  Cloning method: Gateway Cloning
Terms and licenses: Academic/Nonprofit Terms; Industry Terms: Not Available to Industry
How to cite: pLENTI_Hu_ECT2(WT) was a gift from Guillermo de Cárcer & Marcos Malumbres (Addgene plasmid # 136330 ; http://n2t.net/addgene:136330 ; RRID:Addgene_136330)
